>Addgene plasmid #18315 | T4 Lysozyme S44A WT* | addgene partial sequence | sequence record 24103 | 3primeUP
TNCGAAAAAGCCCGCTCATTAGGCGGGCTCAGATCTGCTCATGTTTTGACAGCTTATCATCGATAAGCTT
CGGCAATAAATTCTTGATATGTTTTCATATGTTTCCTTTAAATATTTTAATTAGTAATTGTCTATTCAAG
TAATTGTGAATATACTATCACAATTCCAAGAGAAAGTAAACAGCTTTATAGATTTTTATACGCGTCCCAA
GTGCCAGTTCTAAACGTTGTAATGACTCGTTTTGCGCGATTAGGTGTTTGATTATACCATCTACTTTTAG
CTAAGTTAACTGCTGCTTCATCCCAGCGTTTTTGTTGAAGCATACGTAAAGAGTTAGTAAATCCTGCCAC
ACCGGTTTCTCCCATTTGGAAAACCATATTAATCAATGCAGCGCGACGAACCGCATCAAGAGAATCATAA
ACCGGTTTTAATTTAGCATTTCTCAGAATTCCGCGAACAGCAGCATCAACATCCTGATTAAAGAGTTTTT
CAGCCTCATCTTTTGTAATTACACCATTAGTATTACGCCCAATAGCTTTATCTAATTCCGCTTTAGCAGC
ATTAAGTGATGGACTTTTTGTAAGCAAATGACCGATGCCAATAGTGTAATAGCCTTCTGTGTCTTTATAG
ATTTTAAGTCTAAGACCTTCATCTATACGTAACATTTCAAATATATTCATAATACCTCCTAAGCATCGAT
GGATCCTGTTTCCTGTGTGAAATTGTTATCCGCTCACAATTCCACACATTATACGAGCCGATGATTAATT
GTCAACAGGGGGATGGGGAGTAAGCTGATCCTGTTTCCTGTGTGAAATTGTTATCCGCTCACAATTCCAC
ACATTATACGAGCCGATGATTAATTGTCAACAGGGGGGATGGGGGAGTAAGCTCATCGATGGATCGATCN
GGGTTNCNNGTGTGAAATTGNTATCCGCTCNCAATTCCNCACATTANACGAGGCCGGGAAGCCNTAAAGT
GNAAAGCCNGGGGGGNGCCCAAAGGNGTGAGCCTAACTTACATTNAATTGNNGTTGGCGGCTCACCNGCC
CGCTTTCCAATCGGGNAAACCTGGTCGGGGCCAGGNACCCCATCGNAAGGGGGNCNAAA
