[The description below was written by a language model from this plasmid's Addgene catalogue record.]
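Description:
T4 Lysozyme S44A WT* is a bacterial expression plasmid built on the pHS1403 backbone (about 5 kb without insert) that carries the bacteriophage T4 lysozyme gene (gene e). It is maintained in E. coli as a high-copy plasmid under ampicillin selection. The record does not name the origin of replication or the promoter that drives expression, and no feature table is available to confirm these or any other backbone elements.

The insert is roughly 600 bp and was placed between BamHI and HindIII sites, both of which remain intact, so the fragment can be excised or swapped. According to the depositor's notes, the BamHI site lies 27 bp from the start codon and the HindIII site 115 bp from the stop codon, meaning the cloned fragment includes short flanking untranslated regions in addition to the coding sequence. The encoded protein carries a serine-to-alanine substitution at residue 44, made in the "WT*" background. In the T4 lysozyme literature WT* generally denotes the cysteine-free pseudo-wild-type protein used as a reference for mutational work, although the record itself does not define the term or list the background substitutions. No affinity tags or fusion partners are recorded.

The record does not state a specific purpose. A single-site point mutant of this type is consistent with recombinant production of the variant enzyme in bacteria for comparison with the parent protein, for example in studies of protein stability, folding and structure, for which T4 lysozyme is a widely used model system.
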