Addgene plasmid #18315: T4 Lysozyme S44A WT*
Depositing lab: Brian Matthews. Depositing organization: University of Oregon.
Backbone
  Vector backbone: pHS1403
  Backbone size w/o insert (bp): 5000
  Vector type: Bacterial Expression
Growth in bacteria
  Bacterial resistance: Ampicillin, 100 μg/mL
  Growth temperature: 37°C
  Growth strain: DH5alpha
  Copy number: High Copy
Gene/Insert
  Gene/Insert name: T4 Lysozyme (alt name: DH03 TA)
  Species: Bacteriophage T4
  Insert size (bp): 600
  Mutation: S44A WT*
  GenBank ID: NP_049736
  Entrez Gene: e (a.k.a. T4p123)
  Cloning method: Restriction Enzyme; 5′ cloning site BamHI (not destroyed); 3′ cloning site HindIII (not destroyed)
  Sequencing primers: 5′ na; 3′ GGCGTATCACGAGGCCC
Terms and licenses: Academic/Nonprofit Terms; Industry Terms: Not Available to Industry
Depositor comments: The BamHI site is 27 bp from the ATG and the HindIII site is 115 bp from the stop.
How to cite: T4 Lysozyme S44A WT* was a gift from Brian Matthews (Addgene plasmid # 18315 ; http://n2t.net/addgene:18315 ; RRID:Addgene_18315)
